Addgene plasmid #166457: mEGFP-N1-YAP
Purpose: Expresses fusion of mEGFP and YAP
Depositing lab: Shuguo Sun. Depositing organization: Huazhong University of Science & Technology. Publication: Interferon-gamma induces tumor resistance to anti-PD-1 immunotherapy by promoting YAP phase separation. Yu M, Peng Z, Qin M, Liu Y, Wang J, Zhang C, Lin J, Dong T, Wang L, Li S, Yang Y, Xu S, Guo W, Zhang X, Shi M, Peng H, Luo X, Zhang H, Zhang L, Li Y, Yang XP, Sun S. Mol Cell. 2021 Feb 13. pii: S1097-2765(21)00010-1. doi: 10.1016/j.molcel.2021.01.010. PubMed 33606996.
Backbone
  Vector backbone: mEGFP-N1
  Vector type: Mammalian Expression
Growth in bacteria
  Bacterial resistance: Kanamycin, 50 μg/mL
  Growth temperature: 37°C
  Growth strain: DH5alpha
  Copy number: High Copy
Gene/Insert
  Gene/Insert name: mEGFP, YAP
  Species: H. sapiens (human)
  Entrez Gene: YAP1 (a.k.a. COB1, YAP, YAP-1, YAP2, YAP65, YKI)
  Cloning method: Gibson Cloning
Terms and licenses: Academic/Nonprofit Terms; Industry Terms: Not Available to Industry
How to cite: mEGFP-N1-YAP was a gift from Shuguo Sun (Addgene plasmid # 166457 ; http://n2t.net/addgene:166457 ; RRID:Addgene_166457)
