[The description below was written by a language model from this plasmid's Addgene catalogue record and pLannotate feature annotations shown in this document.]
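Description:
mEGFP-N1-YAP is a 6.2 kb mammalian expression plasmid built on the mEGFP-N1 backbone, an N1-type fluorescent protein fusion vector in which the gene of interest is placed upstream of the fluorescent protein. It replicates in E. coli from a high-copy ColE1/pUC-type origin and is selected with kanamycin. The resistance gene is the Tn5 aminoglycoside phosphotransferase (NeoR/KanR), which sits behind tandem bacterial (bla) and SV40 early promoters and is followed by an HSV TK polyadenylation signal. This one cassette therefore confers kanamycin resistance in bacteria and G418 resistance in transfected mammalian cells. An f1 origin is also present. The annotation tool also reports short fragment matches to ble, a bGH poly(A) signal and SV40 large T antigen, which appear to be residual backbone sequence rather than functional parts.

The payload is human YAP1, the transcriptional co-activator of the Hippo pathway, inserted by Gibson assembly just downstream of a remnant of the multiple cloning site. Expression is driven by the human cytomegalovirus immediate early enhancer and promoter. In the feature table the YAP1 coding sequence is followed, after a short gap, by mEGFP, so the fluorescent protein is most likely fused to the C-terminus of YAP through a short linker, although the record does not state the reading frame. mEGFP is enhanced GFP carrying the A206K mutation, which suppresses dimerisation and so limits tag-driven self-association. The transcript ends at an SV40 polyadenylation signal. The stated purpose is expression of an mEGFP–YAP fusion, which allows YAP localisation and behaviour to be followed in mammalian cells. The associated publication concerns YAP phase separation in interferon-gamma-induced tumour resistance to anti-PD-1 immunotherapy.
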