Features (pLannotate 1.2.2; 16 found; start..end, strand, type, name):
      1..304     +  enhancer       CMV enhancer: human cytomegalovirus immediate early enhancer
    305..508     +  promoter       CMV promoter: human cytomegalovirus (CMV) immediate early promoter
    531..574     +  misc_feature   MCS (fragment): multiple cloning site
    575..2086    +  CDS            YAP1: YAP1_HUMAN - Also known as YAP65. Experimental evidence at protein level: Swiss-Prot protein existence level 1. [Isoform 3]: Activates the C-terminal fragment (CTF) of ERBB4 (isoform 3). From Homo sapiens (Human).
   2117..2836    +  CDS            mEGFP: enhanced GFP with monomerizing A206K mutation (Zacharias et al., 2002) mammalian codon-optimized
   2853..2936    +  CDS            large T antigen (fragment): large T antigen from SV40 (simian virus 40)
   2959..3080    +  polyA_signal   SV40 poly(A) signal: SV40 polyadenylation signal
   3114..3542    -  rep_origin     f1 ori (sequence partly withheld): f1 bacteriophage origin of replication; arrow indicates direction of (+) strand synthesis
   3569..3673    +  promoter       AmpR promoter: bla
   3675..4032    +  promoter       SV40 promoter: SV40 enhancer and early promoter
   4067..4861    +  CDS            NeoR/KanR: aminoglycoside phosphotransferase from Tn5; aph(3')-II (or nptII); confers resistance to neomycin, kanamycin, and G418 (Geneticin®)
   4882..5034    +  CDS            ble (fragment): BLE_KLEPN - Experimental evidence at protein level: Swiss-Prot protein existence level 1. Binding protein with a strong affinity to the bleomycin family of antibiotics. Binds to CL990; an antimitotic-antibiotic compound. From Klebsiella pneumoniae.
   5093..5140    +  polyA_signal   HSV TK poly(A) signal: herpes simplex virus thymidine kinase polyadenylation signal (Cole and Stacy, 1985)
   5231..5247    -  polyA_signal   bGH poly(A) signal (fragment): bovine growth hormone polyadenylation signal
   5469..6057    +  rep_origin     ori: high-copy-number ColE1/pMB1/pBR322/pUC origin of replication
   6172..6231    +  enhancer       CMV enhancer (fragment): human cytomegalovirus immediate early enhancer
>Addgene plasmid #166457 | mEGFP-N1-YAP | addgene full sequence | sequence record 329757 | Addgene NGS Result
CGTTACATAACTTACGGTAAATGGCCCGCCTGGCTGACCGCCCAACGACCCCCGCCCATTGACGTCAATA
ATGACGTATGTTCCCATAGTAACGCCAATAGGGACTTTCCATTGACGTCAATGGGTGGAGTATTTACGGT
AAACTGCCCACTTGGCAGTACATCAAGTGTATCATATGCCAAGTACGCCCCCTATTGACGTCAATGACGG
TAAATGGCCCGCCTGGCATTATGCCCAGTACATGACCTTATGGGACTTTCCTACTTGGCAGTACATCTAC
GTATTAGTCATCGCTATTACCATGGTGATGCGGTTTTGGCAGTACATCAATGGGCGTGGATAGCGGTTTG
ACTCACGGGGATTTCCAAGTCTCCACCCCATTGACGTCAATGGGAGTTTGTTTTGGCACCAAAATCAACG
GGACTTTCCAAAATGTCGTAACAACTCCGCCCCATTGACGCAAATGGGCGGTAGGCGTGTACGGTGGGAG
GTCTATATAAGCAGAGCTGGTTTAGTGAACCGTCAGATCCGCTAGCGCTACCGGACTCAGATCTCGAGCT
CAAGCTTCGAATTCATGGACCCCGGGCAGCAGCCGCCGCCTCAACCGGCCCCCCAGGGCCAAGGGCAGCC
GCCTTCGCAGCCCCCGCAGGGGCAGGGCCCGCCGTCCGGACCCGGGCAACCGGCACCCGCGGCGACCCAG
GCGGCGCCGCAGGCACCCCCCGCCGGGCATCAGATCGTGCACGTCCGCGGGGACTCGGAGACCGACCTGG
AGGCGCTCTTCAACGCCGTCATGAACCCCAAGACGGCCAACGTGCCCCAGACCGTGCCCATGAGGCTCCG
GAAGCTGCCCGACTCCTTCTTCAAGCCGCCGGAGCCCAAATCCCACTCCCGACAGGCCAGTACTGATGCA
GGCACTGCAGGAGCCCTGACTCCACAGCATGTTCGAGCTCATTCCTCTCCAGCTTCTCTGCAGTTGGGAG
CTGTTTCTCCTGGGACACTGACCCCCACTGGAGTAGTCTCTGGCCCAGCAGCTACACCCACAGCTCAGCA
TCTTCGACAGTCTTCTTTTGAGATACCTGATGATGTACCTCTGCCAGCAGGTTGGGAGATGGCAAAGACA
TCTTCTGGTCAGAGATACTTCTTAAATCACATCGATCAGACAACAACATGGCAGGACCCCAGGAAGGCCA
TGCTGTCCCAGATGAACGTCACAGCCCCCACCAGTCCACCAGTGCAGCAGAATATGATGAACTCGGCTTC
AGGTCCTCTTCCTGATGGATGGGAACAAGCCATGACTCAGGATGGAGAAATTTACTATATAAACCATAAG
AACAAGACCACCTCTTGGCTAGACCCAAGGCTTGACCCTCGTTTTGCCATGAACCAGAGAATCAGTCAGA
GTGCTCCAGTGAAACAGCCACCACCCCTGGCTCCCCAGAGCCCACAGGGAGGCGTCATGGGTGGCAGCAA
CTCCAACCAGCAGCAACAGATGCGACTGCAGCAACTGCAGATGGAGAAGGAGAGGCTGCGGCTGAAACAG
CAAGAACTGCTTCGGCAGGCAATGCGGAATATCAATCCCAGCACAGCAAATTCTCCAAAATGTCAGGAGT
TAGCCCTGCGTAGCCAGTTACCAACACTGGAGCAGGATGGTGGGACTCAAAATCCAGTGTCTTCTCCCGG
GATGTCTCAGGAATTGAGAACAATGACGACCAATAGCTCAGATCCTTTCCTTAACAGTGGCACCTATCAC
TCTCGAGATGAGAGTACAGACAGTGGACTAAGCATGAGCAGCTACAGTGTCCCTCGAACCCCAGATGACT
TCCTGAACAGTGTGGATGAGATGGATACAGGTGATACTATCAACCAAAGCACCCTGCCCTCACAGCAGAA
CCGTTTCCCAGACTACCTTGAAGCCATTCCTGGGACAAATGTGGACCTTGGAACACTGGAAGGAGATGGA
ATGAACATAGAAGGAGAGGAGCTGATGCCAAGTCTGCAGGAAGCTTTGAGTTCTGACATCCTTAATGACA
TGGAGTCTGTTTTGGCTGCCACCAAGCTAGATAAAGAAAGCTTTCTTACATGGTTAGGTGGAGGCGGGTC
TCCACCGGTCGCCACCATGGTGAGCAAGGGCGAGGAGCTGTTCACCGGGGTGGTGCCCATCCTGGTCGAG
CTGGACGGCGACGTAAACGGCCACAAGTTCAGCGTGTCCGGCGAGGGCGAGGGCGATGCCACCTACGGCA
AGCTGACCCTGAAGTTCATCTGCACCACCGGCAAGCTGCCCGTGCCCTGGCCCACCCTCGTGACCACCCT
GACCTACGGCGTGCAGTGCTTCAGCCGCTACCCCGACCACATGAAGCAGCACGACTTCTTCAAGTCCGCC
ATGCCCGAAGGCTACGTCCAGGAGCGCACCATCTTCTTCAAGGACGACGGCAACTACAAGACCCGCGCCG
AGGTGAAGTTCGAGGGCGACACCCTGGTGAACCGCATCGAGCTGAAGGGCATCGACTTCAAGGAGGACGG
CAACATCCTGGGGCACAAGCTGGAGTACAACTACAACAGCCACAACGTCTATATCATGGCCGACAAGCAG
AAGAACGGCATCAAGGTGAACTTCAAGATCCGCCACAACATCGAGGACGGCAGCGTGCAGCTCGCCGACC
ACTACCAGCAGAACACCCCCATCGGCGACGGCCCCGTGCTGCTGCCCGACAACCACTACCTGAGCACCCA
GTCCAAGCTGAGCAAAGACCCCAACGAGAAGCGCGATCACATGGTCCTGCTGGAGTTCGTGACCGCCGCC
GGGATCACTCTCGGCATGGACGAGCTGTACAAGTAAAGCGGCCGCGACTCTAGATCATAATCAGCCATAC
CACATTTGTAGAGGTTTTACTTGCTTTAAAAAACCTCCCACACCTCCCCCTGAACCTGAAACATAAAATG
AATGCAATTGTTGTTGTTAACTTGTTTATTGCAGCTTATAATGGTTACAAATAAAGCAATAGCATCACAA
ATTTCACAAATAAAGCATTTTTTTCACTGCATTCTAGTTGTGGTTTGTCCAAACTCATCAATGTATCTTA
AGGCGTAAATTGTAAGCGTTAATATTTTGTTAAAATTCGCGTTAAATTTTTGTTAAATCAGCTCATTTTT
TAACCAATAGGCCGAAATCGGCAAAATCCCTTATAAATCAAAAGAATAGACCGAGATAGGGT
[37 nt withheld, positions 3213-3249]
AAAGAACGTGGACTCCAACGTCAAAGG
[49 nt withheld, positions 3277-3325]
T
[91 nt withheld, positions 3327-3417]
G
[124 nt withheld, positions 3419-3542]
CAGGTGGCACTTTTCGGGGAAATGTGCGCGGAACCCCTATTTGTTTATTTTTCTAAATACATTCAAATAT
GTATCCGCTCATGAGACAATAACCCTGATAAATGCTTCAATAATATTGAAAAAGGAAGAGTCCTGAGGCG
GAAAGAACCAGCTGTGGAATGTGTGTCAGTTAGGGTGTGGAAAGTCCCCAGGCTCCCCAGCAGGCAGAAG
TATGCAAAGCATGCATCTCAATTAGTCAGCAACCAGGTGTGGAAAGTCCCCAGGCTCCCCAGCAGGCAGA
AGTATGCAAAGCATGCATCTCAATTAGTCAGCAACCATAGTCCCGCCCCTAACTCCGCCCATCCCGCCCC
TAACTCCGCCCAGTTCCGCCCATTCTCCGCCCCATGGCTGACTAATTTTTTTTATTTATGCAGAGGCCGA
GGCCGCCTCGGCCTCTGAGCTATTCCAGAAGTAGTGAGGAGGCTTTTTTGGAGGCCTAGGCTTTTGCAAA
GATCGATCAAGAGACAGGATGAGGATCGTTTCGCATGATTGAACAAGATGGATTGCACGCAGGTTCTCCG
GCCGCTTGGGTGGAGAGGCTATTCGGCTATGACTGGGCACAACAGACAATCGGCTGCTCTGATGCCGCCG
TGTTCCGGCTGTCAGCGCAGGGGCGCCCGGTTCTTTTTGTCAAGACCGACCTGTCCGGTGCCCTGAATGA
ACTGCAAGACGAGGCAGCGCGGCTATCGTGGCTGGCCACGACGGGCGTTCCTTGCGCAGCTGTGCTCGAC
GTTGTCACTGAAGCGGGAAGGGACTGGCTGCTATTGGGCGAAGTGCCGGGGCAGGATCTCCTGTCATCTC
ACCTTGCTCCTGCCGAGAAAGTATCCATCATGGCTGATGCAATGCGGCGGCTGCATACGCTTGATCCGGC
TACCTGCCCATTCGACCACCAAGCGAAACATCGCATCGAGCGAGCACGTACTCGGATGGAAGCCGGTCTT
GTCGATCAGGATGATCTGGACGAAGAGCATCAGGGGCTCGCGCCAGCCGAACTGTTCGCCAGGCTCAAGG
CGAGCATGCCCGACGGCGAGGATCTCGTCGTGACCCATGGCGATGCCTGCTTGCCGAATATCATGGTGGA
AAATGGCCGCTTTTCTGGATTCATCGACTGTGGCCGGCTGGGTGTGGCGGACCGCTATCAGGACATAGCG
TTGGCTACCCGTGATATTGCTGAAGAGCTTGGCGGCGAATGGGCTGACCGCTTCCTCGTGCTTTACGGTA
TCGCCGCTCCCGATTCGCAGCGCATCGCCTTCTATCGCCTTCTTGACGAGTTCTTCTGAGCGGGACTCTG
GGGTTCGAAATGACCGACCAAGCGACGCCCAACCTGCCATCACGAGATTTCGATTCCACCGCCGCCTTCT
ATGAAAGGTTGGGCTTCGGAATCGTTTTCCGGGACGCCGGCTGGATGATCCTCCAGCGCGGGGATCTCAT
GCTGGAGTTCTTCGCCCACCCTAGGGGGAGGCTAACTGAAACACGGAAGGAGACAATACCGGAAGGAACC
CGCGCTATGACGGCAATAAAAAGACAGAATAAAACGCACGGTGTTGGGTCGTTTGTTCATAAACGCGGGG
TTCGGTCCCAGGGCTGGCACTCTGTCGATACCCCACCGAGACCCCATTGGGGCCAATACGCCCGCGTTTC
TTCCTTTTCCCCACCCCACCCCCCAAGTTCGGGTGAAGGCCCAGGGCTCGCAGCCAACGTCGGGGCGGCA
GGCCCTGCCATAGCCTCAGGTTACTCATATATACTTTAGATTGATTTAAAACTTCATTTTTAATTTAAAA
GGATCTAGGTGAAGATCCTTTTTGATAATCTCATGACCAAAATCCCTTAACGTGAGTTTTCGTTCCACTG
AGCGTCAGACCCCGTAGAAAAGATCAAAGGATCTTCTTGAGATCCTTTTTTTCTGCGCGTAATCTGCTGC
TTGCAAACAAAAAAACCACCGCTACCAGCGGTGGTTTGTTTGCCGGATCAAGAGCTACCAACTCTTTTTC
CGAAGGTAACTGGCTTCAGCAGAGCGCAGATACCAAATACTGTTCTTCTAGTGTAGCCGTAGTTAGGCCA
CCACTTCAAGAACTCTGTAGCACCGCCTACATACCTCGCTCTGCTAATCCTGTTACCAGTGGCTGCTGCC
AGTGGCGATAAGTCGTGTCTTACCGGGTTGGACTCAAGACGATAGTTACCGGATAAGGCGCAGCGGTCGG
GCTGAACGGGGGGTTCGTGCACACAGCCCAGCTTGGAGCGAACGACCTACACCGAACTGAGATACCTACA
GCGTGAGCTATGAGAAAGCGCCACGCTTCCCGAAGGGAGAAAGGCGGACAGGTATCCGGTAAGCGGCAGG
GTCGGAACAGGAGAGCGCACGAGGGAGCTTCCAGGGGGAAACGCCTGGTATCTTTATAGTCCTGTCGGGT
TTCGCCACCTCTGACTTGAGCGTCGATTTTTGTGATGCTCGTCAGGGGGGCGGAGCCTATGGAAAAACGC
CAGCAACGCGGCCTTTTTACGGTTCCTGGCCTTTTGCTGGCCTTTTGCTCACATGTTCTTTCCTGCGTTA
TCCCCTGATTCTGTGGATAACCGTATTACCGCCATGCATTAGTTATTAATAGTAATCAATTACGGGGTCA
TTAGTTCATAGCCCATATATGGAGTTCCG
